>Addgene plasmid #73714 | pMLS134 | depositor full sequence | sequence record 136578 | Full Sequence
TCGCGCGTTTCGGTGATGACGGTGAAAACCTCTGACACATGCAGCTCCCGGAGACGGTCACAGCTTGTCT
GTAAGCGGATGCCGGGAGCAGACAAGCCCGTCAGGGCGCGTCAGCGGGTGTTGGCGGGTGTCGGGGCTGG
CTTAACTATGCGGCATCAGAGCAGATTGTACTGAGAGTGCACCATATGCGGTGTGAAATACCGCACAGAT
GCGTAAGGAGAAAATACCGCATCAGGCGCCATTCGCCATTCAGGCTGCGCAACTGTTGGGAAGGGCGATC
GGTGCGGGCCTCTTCGCTATTACGCCAGCTGGCGAAAGGGGGATGTGCTGCAAGGCGATTAAGTTGGGTA
ACGCCAGGGTTTTCCCAGTCACGACGTTGTAAAACGACGGCCAGTGAATTCCTCCAAGAACTCGTACAAA
AATGCTCTGAAGTAGGTCTCGAGATCAATACTGGGAAGACGAAAGTCTTGCGAAACCGATTCGCTGACCC
CAGTAAAGTCTACTTCGGTAGCCCTTCCCCCACCACCCAGCTCGACGACGTCGACGAGTACATCTACCTC
GGTCGTCAAATCAACGCCCAAAACAACTTGATGCCGGAAATCCACCGAAGACGTCGAGCAGCCTGGGCTG
CATTCAATGGAATCAAGAATGCCACCGACTCCATCACCGACAAGAAGATTCGTGCGAATCTGTTCGACTC
AATTGTCCTTCCAGCGCTCACCTACGTTTCAGAAGCCTGGACATTCACCAAAGCTCTATCCGAACGAGTA
CGAATCACACATGCCTCCCCCACAAATTATTGATCTACATCCCCATTTGGTATAGTGTCTTACAGGACTC
TCAATATGTCAGCTGCATGATAAATGGTCCCTATATAATTGAATTGCAAATCTAAATGTTTGCGAAGAGC
GGATCCATGGGCTCTTCGGTTTTAGAGCTAGAAATAGCAAGTTAAAATAAGGCTAGTCCGTTATCAACTT
GAAAAAGTGGCACCGAGTCGGTGCTTTTTTTCAATAATATTCTAGATATCCCTTTTTGAAACTAAAATGA
AATACTCTAAATTTTTGAGTTCAATGTTTCAACTAATCTTGGTTAAAGGTAAATTCCCGGAGGGACGATT
TTAAAGTTGCCAGAGTTGATTAAATTGGTCCAAAAAATTTTATTAGGAAACTCGAAAAAAAATTGATTTT
TTTTGACAATATTCCAAAGAAAATTACAAAATCTCGACGCCAAACATAGTCGGCTGTGAAGCTTGGCGTA
ATCATGGTCATAGCTGTTTCCTGTGTGAAATTGTTATCCGCTCACAATTCCACACAACATACGAGCCGGA
AGCATAAAGTGTAAAGCCTGGGGTGCCTAATGAGTGAGCTAACTCACATTAATTGCGTTGCGCTCACTGC
CCGCTTTCCAGTCGGGAAACCTGTCGTGCCAGCTGCATTAATGAATCGGCCAACGCGCGGGGAGAGGCGG
TTTGCGTATTGGGCGCTCATATGCGCTTCCTCGCTCACTGACTCGCTGCGCTCGGTCGTTCGGCTGCGGC
GAGCGGTATCAGCTCACTCAAAGGCGGTAATACGGTTATCCACAGAATCAGGGGATAACGCAGGAAAGAA
CATGTGAGCAAAAGGCCAGCAAAAGGCCAGGAACCGTAAAAAGGCCGCGTTGCTGGCGTTTTTCCATAGG
CTCCGCCCCCCTGACGAGCATCACAAAAATCGACGCTCAAGTCAGAGGTGGCGAAACCCGACAGGACTAT
AAAGATACCAGGCGTTTCCCCCTGGAAGCTCCCTCGTGCGCTCTCCTGTTCCGACCCTGCCGCTTACCGG
ATACCTGTCCGCCTTTCTCCCTTCGGGAAGCGTGGCGCTTTCTCATAGCTCACGCTGTAGGTATCTCAGT
TCGGTGTAGGTCGTTCGCTCCAAGCTGGGCTGTGTGCACGAACCCCCCGTTCAGCCCGACCGCTGCGCCT
TATCCGGTAACTATCGTCTTGAGTCCAACCCGGTAAGACACGACTTATCGCCACTGGCAGCAGCCACTGG
TAACAGGATTAGCAGAGCGAGGTATGTAGGCGGTGCTACAGAGTTCTTGAAGTGGTGGCCTAACTACGGC
TACACTAGAAGAACAGTATTTGGTATCTGCGCTCTGCTGAAGCCAGTTACCTTCGGAAAAAGAGTTGGTA
GCTCTTGATCCGGCAAACAAACCACCGCTGGTAGCGGTGGTTTTTTTGTTTGCAAGCAGCAGATTACGCG
CAGAAAAAAAGGATCTCAAGAAGATCCTTTGATCTTTTCTACGGGGTCTGACGCTCAGTGGAACGAAAAC
TCACGTTAAGGGATTTTGGTCATGAGATTATCAAAAAGGATCTTCACCTAGATCCTTTTAAATTAAAAAT
GAAGTTTTAAATCAATCTAAAGTATATATGAGTAAACTTGGTCTGACAGTTACCAATGCTTAATCAGTGA
GGCACCTATCTCAGCGATCTGTCTATTTCGTTCATCCATAGTTGCCTGACTCCCCGTCGTGTAGATAACT
ACGATACGGGAGGGCTTACCATCTGGCCCCAGTGCTGCAATGATACCGCGAGACCCACGCTCACCGGCTC
CAGATTTATCAGCAATAAACCAGCCAGCCGGAAGGGCCGAGCGCAGAAGTGGTCCTGCAACTTTATCCGC
CTCCATCCAGTCTATTAATTGTTGCCGGGAAGCTAGAGTAAGTAGTTCGCCAGTTAATAGTTTGCGCAAC
GTTGTTGCCATTGCTACAGGCATCGTGGTGTCACGCTCGTCGTTTGGTATGGCTTCATTCAGCTCCGGTT
CCCAACGATCAAGGCGAGTTACATGATCCCCCATGTTGTGCAAAAAAGCGGTTAGCTCCTTCGGTCCTCC
GATCGTTGTCAGAAGTAAGTTGGCCGCAGTGTTATCACTCATGGTTATGGCAGCACTGCATAATTCTCTT
ACTGTCATGCCATCCGTAAGATGCTTTTCTGTGACTGGTGAGTACTCAACCAAGTCATTCTGAGAATAGT
GTATGCGGCGACCGAGTTGCTCTTGCCCGGCGTCAATACGGGATAATACCGCGCCACATAGCAGAACTTT
AAAAGTGCTCATCATTGGAAAACGTTCTTCGGGGCGAAAACTCTCAAGGATCTTACCGCTGTTGAGATCC
AGTTCGATGTAACCCACTCGTGCACCCAACTGATCTTCAGCATCTTTTACTTTCACCAGCGTTTCTGGGT
GAGCAAAAACAGGAAGGCAAAATGCCGCAAAAAAGGGAATAAGGGCGACACGGAAATGTTGAATACTCAT
ACTCTTCCTTTTTCAATATTATTGAAGCATTTATCAGGGTTATTGTCTCATGAGCGGATACATATTTGAA
TGTATTTAGAAAAATAAACAAATAGGGGTTCCGCGCACATTTCCCCGAAAAGTGCCACCTGACGTCTAAG
AAACCATTATTATCATGACATTAACCTATAAAAATAGGCGTATCACGAGGCCCTTTCGTC
Features (pLannotate 1.2.2; 13 found; start..end, strand, type, name):
    137..236     +  misc_feature   bom (fragment): basis of mobility region from pBR322
    242..399     -  CDS            lacZα (fragment): LacZα fragment of β-galactosidase; lacZ fragment
    402..901     +  promoter       CeU6 promoter: promoter for the C. elegans K09B11.12 U6 snRNA gene (Friedland et al., 2013)
    929..1004    +  misc_RNA       gRNA scaffold: guide RNA scaffold for the Streptococcus pyogenes CRISPR/Cas9 system
   1012..1248    +  misc_feature   3' CeU6: region downstream of the C. elegans K09B11.12 U6 snRNA gene
   1291..1307    -  protein_bind   lac operator: The lac repressor binds to the lac operator to inhibit transcription in E. coli. This inhibition can be relieved by adding lactose or isopropyl-β-D-thiogalactopyranoside (IPTG). lac repressor encoded by lacI
   1315..1345    -  promoter       lac promoter: promoter for the E. coli lac operon
   1360..1381    -  protein_bind   CAP binding site: CAP binding activates transcription in the presence of cAMP. E. coli catabolite activator protein
   1394..1486    -  CDS            lacI (fragment): lac repressor; lacI; The lac repressor binds to the lac operator to inhibit transcription in E. coli. This inhibition can be relieved by adding lactose or isopropyl-β-D-thiogalactopyranoside (IPTG).
   1671..2259    -  rep_origin     ori: high-copy-number ColE1/pMB1/pBR322/pUC origin of replication
   2430..3290    -  CDS            AmpR: β-lactamase; bla; confers resistance to ampicillin, carbenicillin, and related antibiotics
   3291..3395    -  promoter       AmpR promoter: bla
   3490..35      +  CDS            rop (fragment) (across the origin): Rop protein, which maintains plasmids at low copy number; rop
