[The description below was written by a language model from this plasmid's Addgene catalogue record and pLannotate feature annotations shown in this document.]
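Description:
pMLS134 is a small (about 3.5 kb) pUC57-based plasmid that serves as the SapTrap destination vector for building sgRNA expression constructs for CRISPR/Cas9 genome modification in Caenorhabditis elegans. It is propagated in E. coli as a high-copy plasmid through a ColE1/pUC-type origin of replication and is selected with ampicillin via the β-lactamase gene and its native promoter. The annotated remnants of lacZα, the lac promoter and operator, the CAP binding site, and short fragments of lacI, rop and the bom region are leftovers of the cloning backbone rather than functional parts of the payload. The M13 forward and reverse priming sites of the backbone flank the insert for sequence verification.

The payload is an 846 bp pU6::sgRNA cassette. It consists of the promoter of the C. elegans K09B11.12 U6 snRNA gene, which recruits RNA polymerase III to make small, uncapped transcripts, followed by the Streptococcus pyogenes Cas9 guide RNA scaffold and then the genomic region downstream of the same U6 gene, which supplies termination context. The record notes an engineered SapI insertion site, and the feature table shows a short unannotated gap between the promoter and the scaffold, which is the likely position of that site, though it is not itself annotated. SapI is a type IIS enzyme that cuts outside its recognition sequence, so digestion should leave defined overhangs into which a target-specific spacer can be ligated seamlessly, producing a complete sgRNA gene. The finished plasmid is intended for expression in worms alongside a source of Cas9, which this vector does not carry.
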