Addgene plasmid #73714: pMLS134
Purpose: SapTrap destination vector for building sgRNA expression vectors.
Depositing lab: Erik Jorgensen. Depositing organization: University of Utah. Publication: SapTrap, a Toolkit for High-Throughput CRISPR/Cas9 Gene Modification in Caenorhabditis elegans. Schwartz ML, Jorgensen EM. Genetics. 2016 Feb 2. pii: genetics.115.184275. 10.1534/genetics.115.184275 PubMed 26837755.
Backbone
  Vector backbone: pUC57
  Vector type: Worm Expression, CRISPR
Growth in bacteria
  Bacterial resistance: Ampicillin, 100 μg/mL
  Growth temperature: 37°C
  Growth strain: Top10
  Copy number: High Copy
Gene/Insert
  Gene/Insert name: pU6::sgRNA
  Insert size (bp): 846
  Mutation: SapI insertion site
  Promoter: C. elegans U6 snRNA pol III promoter
  Cloning method: Unknown
  Sequencing primers: 5′ M13 (-21) Forward; 3′ M13 Reverse
Terms and licenses: Academic/Nonprofit Terms; Industry Terms: Not Available to Industry
How to cite: pMLS134 was a gift from Erik Jorgensen (Addgene plasmid # 73714 ; http://n2t.net/addgene:73714 ; RRID:Addgene_73714)
