>Addgene plasmid #73714 | pMLS134 | depositor partial sequence | sequence record 136579 | pU6::sgRNA cassette
TCCAAGAACTCGTACAAAAATGCTCTGAAGTAGGTCTCGAGATCAATACTGGGAAGACGAAAGTCTTGCG
AAACCGATTCGCTGACCCCAGTAAAGTCTACTTCGGTAGCCCTTCCCCCACCACCCAGCTCGACGACGTC
GACGAGTACATCTACCTCGGTCGTCAAATCAACGCCCAAAACAACTTGATGCCGGAAATCCACCGAAGAC
GTCGAGCAGCCTGGGCTGCATTCAATGGAATCAAGAATGCCACCGACTCCATCACCGACAAGAAGATTCG
TGCGAATCTGTTCGACTCAATTGTCCTTCCAGCGCTCACCTACGTTTCAGAAGCCTGGACATTCACCAAA
GCTCTATCCGAACGAGTACGAATCACACATGCCTCCCCCACAAATTATTGATCTACATCCCCATTTGGTA
TAGTGTCTTACAGGACTCTCAATATGTCAGCTGCATGATAAATGGTCCCTATATAATTGAATTGCAAATC
TAAATGTTTGCGAAGAGCGGATCCATGGGCTCTTCGGTTTTAGAGCTAGAAATAGCAAGTTAAAATAAGG
CTAGTCCGTTATCAACTTGAAAAAGTGGCACCGAGTCGGTGCTTTTTTTCAATAATATTCTAGATATCCC
TTTTTGAAACTAAAATGAAATACTCTAAATTTTTGAGTTCAATGTTTCAACTAATCTTGGTTAAAGGTAA
ATTCCCGGAGGGACGATTTTAAAGTTGCCAGAGTTGATTAAATTGGTCCAAAAAATTTTATTAGGAAACT
CGAAAAAAAATTGATTTTTTTTGACAATATTCCAAAGAAAATTACAAAATCTCGACGCCAAACATAGTCG
GCTGTG
