>Addgene plasmid #73714 | pMLS134 | addgene partial sequence | sequence record 139497 | M13-F20 5'-TGTAAAACGACGGCCAGT-3'
TGCTCTGAAGTAGGTCTCGAGATCAATACTGGGAAGACGAAAGTCTTGCGAAACCGATTCGCTGACCCCA
GTAAAGTCTACTTCGGTAGCCCTTCCCCCACCACCCAGCTCGACGACGTCGACGAGTACATCTACCTCGG
TCGTCAAATCAACGCCCAAAACAACTTGATGCCGGAAATCCACCGAAGACGTCGAGCAGCCTGGGCTGCA
TTCAATGGAATCAAGAATGCCACCGACTCCATCACCGACAAGAAGATTCGTGCGAATCTGTTCGACTCAA
TTGTCCTTCCAGCGCTCACCTACGTTTCAGAAGCCTGGACATTCACCAAAGCTCTATCCGAACGAGTACG
AATCACACATGCCTCCCCCACAAATTATTGATCTACATCCCCATTTGGTATAGTGTCTTACAGGACTCTC
AATATGTCAGCTGCATGATAAATGGTCCCTATATAATTGAATTGCAAATCTAAATGTTTGCGAAGAGCGG
ATCCATGGGCTCTTCGGTTTTAGAGCTAGAAATAGCAAGTTAAAATAAGGCTAGTCCGTTATCAACTTGA
AAAAGTGGCACCGAGTCGGTGCTTTTTTTCAATAATATTCTAGATATCCCTTTTTGAAACTAAAATGAAA
TACTCTAAATTTTTGAGTTCAATGTTTCAACTAATCTTGGTTAAAGGTAAATTCCCGGAGGGACGATTTT
AAAGTTGCCAGAGTTGATTAAATTGGTCCAAAAAATTTTATTAGGAAACTCGAAAAAAAATTGATTTTTT
TTGACAATATTCCAAAGAAAATTACAAAATCTCGACGCCAAACATAGTCGGCTGTGAAGCTTGGCGTAAT
CATGGTCATAGCTGTTTCCTGTGTGAAATTGTTATCCGCTCACAATTCCACACAACATACGAGCCGGAAG
CATAAAGTGTAAAGCCTGGGGTGCCTAATGAGTGAGCTAACTCACATTAATTGCGTTGCGCTCACTGCCC
GCTTTCCAGTCGGGAAACCTGTCGTGCCAGCTGCATTAATGAATCGGCCAACGCGCGGGGAGAGGCGGTT
TGCGTATTGGGCGCT
