>Addgene plasmid #73714 | pMLS134 | addgene partial sequence | sequence record 139499 | M13-Rev 5'-CAGGAAACAGCTATGACC-3'
TTTGGCGTCGAGATTTTGTAATTTTCTTTGGAATATTGTCAAAAAAAATCAATTTTTTTTCGAGTTTCCT
AATAAAATTTTTTGGACCAATTTAATCAACTCTGGCAACTTTAAAATCGTCCCTCCGGGAATTTACCTTT
AACCAAGATTAGTTGAAACATTGAACTCAAAAATTTAGAGTATTTCATTTTAGTTTCAAAAAGGGATATC
TAGAATATTATTGAAAAAAAGCACCGACTCGGTGCCACTTTTTCAAGTTGATAACGGACTAGCCTTATTT
TAACTTGCTATTTCTAGCTCTAAAACCGAAGAGCCCATGGATCCGCTCTTCGCAAACATTTAGATTTGCA
ATTCAATTATATAGGGACCATTTATCATGCAGCTGACATATTGAGAGTCCTGTAAGACACTATACCAAAT
GGGGATGTAGATCAATAATTTGTGGGGGAGGCATGTGTGATTCGTACTCGTTCGGATAGAGCTTTGGTGA
ATGTCCAGGCTTCTGAAACGTAGGTGAGCGCTGGAAGGACAATTGAGTCGAACAGATTCGCACGAATCTT
CTTGTCGGTGATGGAGTCGGTGGCATTCTTGATTCCATTGAATGCAGCCCAGGCTGCTCGACGTCTTCGG
TGGATTTCCGGCATCAAGTTGTTTTGGGCGTTGATTTGACGACCGAGGTAGATGTACTCGTCGACGTCGT
CGAGCTGGGTGGTGGGGGAAGGGCTACCGAAGTAGACTTTACTGGGGTCAGCGAATCGGTTTCGCAAGAC
TTTCGTCTTCCCAGTATTGATCTCGAGACCTACTTCAGAGCATTTTTGTACGAGTTCTTGGAGGAATTCA
CTGGCCGTCGTTTTACAACGTCGTGACTGGGAAAACCCTGGCGTTACCCAACTTAATCGCCTTGCAGCAC
ATCCCCCTTTCGCCAGCTGGCGTAATAGCGAAGAGGCCCGCACCGATCGCCCTTCCCAACAGTTGCGCAG
CCTGAATGGCGAATGGCGCCTGATGCGGTATTTTCTCCTTACGC
